Addgene plasmid #146496: pAc5.1B-lambdaN-HA-DmGW182-M2-RBD-Cterm_H
Purpose: Insect Expression of DmGW182-M2-RBD-Cterm
Depositing lab: Elisa Izaurralde. Depositing organization: Max Planck Institute for Developmental Biology. Publication: The silencing domain of GW182 interacts with PABPC1 to promote translational repression and degradation of microRNA targets and is required for target release. Zekri L, Huntzinger E, Heimstadt S, Izaurralde E. Mol Cell Biol. 2009 Dec;29(23):6220-31. doi: 10.1128/MCB.01081-09. Epub 2009 Sep 21. PubMed 19797087.
Backbone
  Vector backbone: Unknown
  Vector type: Insect Expression
Growth in bacteria
  Bacterial resistance: Ampicillin, 100 μg/mL
  Growth temperature: 37°C
  Growth strain: DH5alpha
  Copy number: Low Copy
Gene/Insert
  Gene/Insert name: DmGW182-M2-RBD-Cterm
  Species: D. melanogaster (fly)
  Entrez Gene: gw (a.k.a. Dmel_CG31992, CG11484, CG31992, CG9905, Dmel\CG31992, GQ182, GW, GW182, Gw, Gw182, anon-EST:Posey205, dGW182, gw182)
  Cloning method: Unknown
Terms and licenses: Academic/Nonprofit Terms; Industry Terms: Not Available to Industry
Depositor comments: Plasmids from this collection were made available to the research community and donated after the lab closed. Please note that the sequence provided by the depositing laboratory may be theoretical/predicted or based on Sanger sequencing results. There may be discrepancies between sequencing results obtained by Addgene and the depositor sequence. If an Addgene verified sequence is not available, please contact before placing your order to request that our lab fully sequence the plasmid.
How to cite: pAc5.1B-lambdaN-HA-DmGW182-M2-RBD-Cterm_H was a gift from Elisa Izaurralde (Addgene plasmid # 146496 ; http://n2t.net/addgene:146496 ; RRID:Addgene_146496)
