[The description below was written by a language model from this plasmid's Addgene catalogue record and pLannotate feature annotations shown in this document.]
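Description:
pAc5.1B-lambdaN-HA-DmGW182-M2-RBD-Cterm_H is an insect-cell expression plasmid of about 6.6 kb. The catalogue lists the backbone as unknown, but the name and annotated features point to a pAc5.1-type vector. It is maintained in E. coli through a ColE1/pUC-type origin and selected with ampicillin via the β-lactamase gene and its own promoter. The record lists it as low copy, although the annotated origin is of the type usually described as high copy. A partial tetracycline-resistance fragment and a small SV40 large T antigen fragment are also detected. These appear to be non-functional backbone remnants.

Expression is driven by the constitutive Drosophila melanogaster actin 5C promoter and terminated by an SV40 polyadenylation signal. The open reading frame begins with a short fragment of the bacteriophage lambda N protein, which is the peptide that binds boxB RNA hairpins. This is followed by an HA epitope, annotated as a fragment the length of a single copy, and then a roughly 1.2 kb portion of the Drosophila gw (GW182) coding sequence. By name, this portion corresponds to the M2, RNA-binding domain and C-terminal regions of the protein. A V5 tag from the vector lies downstream, but the record does not show whether it is translated in frame with the insert.

The lambdaN fusion is the standard arrangement for tethering assays. In these, the fusion protein is recruited to a boxB-containing reporter mRNA in Drosophila cultured cells, so its effect on translation and mRNA stability can be measured independently of miRNA targeting. This fits the associated study of the GW182 silencing domain. The depositor sequence may be theoretical rather than fully verified.
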