Features (pLannotate 1.2.2; 11 found; start..end, strand, type, name):
    399..503     -  promoter       AmpR promoter: bla
    653..3165    +  promoter       Ac5 promoter: Drosophila melanogaster actin 5C promoter
   3185..3250    +  CDS            N (fragment): REGN_LAMBD - Experimental evidence at protein level: Swiss-Prot protein existence level 1. Plays a role as a transcriptional antitermination factor that allows the virus to initiate its lytic phase. Activates expression of the delayed viral early genes by modifying host RNA polymerase (RNAP) into a form that is resistant to termination signals. This antitermination function requires the host NusA protein which serves to stabilize the interaction between antitermination protein N and host RNA polymerase. From Escherichia phage lambda (Bacteriophage lambda).
   3275..3301    +  CDS            3xHA (fragment): three tandem HA epitope tags
   3299..4489    +  CDS            gw (fragment): GAWKY_DROME - Also known as GW182 From Drosophila melanogaster (Fruit fly).
   4515..4556    +  CDS            V5 tag: epitope tag from simian virus 5
   4656..4790    -  polyA_signal   SV40 poly(A) signal: SV40 polyadenylation signal
   4813..4897    -  CDS            large T antigen (fragment): large T antigen from SV40 (simian virus 40)
   4898..5368    +  CDS            TcR (fragment): tetracycline efflux protein; tet; confers resistance to tetracycline
   5412..6000    -  rep_origin     ori: high-copy-number ColE1/pMB1/pBR322/pUC origin of replication
   6171..398     -  CDS            AmpR (across the origin): β-lactamase; bla; confers resistance to ampicillin, carbenicillin, and related antibiotics
>Addgene plasmid #146496 | pAc5.1B-lambdaN-HA-DmGW182-M2-RBD-Cterm_H | depositor full sequence | sequence record 288941 | Full Sequence
GCCGCAGTGTTATCACTCATGGTTATGGCAGCACTGCATAATTCTCTTACTGTCATGCCATCCGTAAGAT
GCTTTTCTGTGACTGGTGAGTACTCAACCAAGTCATTCTGAGAATAGTGTATGCGGCGACCGAGTTGCTC
TTGCCCGGCGTCAACACGGGATAATACCGCGCCACATAGCAGAACTTTAAAAGTGCTCATCATTGGAAAA
CGTTCTTCGGGGCGAAAACTCTCAAGGATCTTACCGCTGTTGAGATCCAGTTCGATGTAACCCACTCGTG
CACCCAACTGATCTTCAGCATCTTTTACTTTCACCAGCGTTTCTGGGTGAGCAAAAACAGGAAGGCAAAA
TGCCGCAAAAAAGGGAATAAGGGCGACACGGAAATGTTGAATACTCATACTCTTCCTTTTTCAATATTAT
TGAAGCATTTATCAGGGTTATTGTCTCATGAGCGGATACATATTTGAATGTATTTAGAAAAATAAACAAA
TAGGGGTTCCGCGCACATTTCCCCGAAAAGTGCCACCTGACGTCTAAGAAACCATTATTATCATGACATT
AACCTATAAAAATAGGCGTATCACGAGGCCCTTTCGTCTTCAAGGAATTAATTCTATATTCTAAAAACAC
AAATGATACTTCTAAAAAAAATCATGAATGGCATCAACTCTGAATCAAATCTTTGCAGATGCACCTACTT
CTCATTTCCACTGTCACATCATTTTTCCAGATCTCGCTGCCTGTTATGTGGCCCACAAACCAAGACACGT
TTTATGGCCATTAAAGCTGGCTGATCGTCGCCAAACACCAAATACATATCAATATGTACATTCGAGAAAG
AAGCGATCAAAGAAGCGTCTTCGGGCGAGTAGGAGAATGCGGAGGAGAAGGAGAACGAGCTGATCTAGTA
TCTCTCCACAATCCAATGCCAACTGACCAACTGGCCATATTCGGAGCAATTTGAAGCCAATTTCCATCGC
CTGGCGATCGCTCCATTCTTGGCTATATGTTTTTCACCGTTCCCGGGGCCATTTTCAAAGACTCGTCGGT
AAGATAAGATTGTGTCACTCGCTGTCTCTCTTCATTTGTCGAAGAATGCTGAGGAATTTCGCGATGACGT
CGGCGAGTATTTTGAAGAATGAGAATAATTTGTATTTATACGAAAATCAGTTAGTGGAATTTTCTACAAA
AACATGTTATCTATAGATAATTTTGTTGCAAAATATGTTGACTATGACAAAGATTGTATGTATATACCTT
TAATGTATTCTCATTTTCTTATGTATTTATAATGGCAATGATGATACTGATGATATTTTAAGATGATGCC
AGACCACAGGCTGATTTCTGCGTCTTTTGCCGAACGCAGTGCATGTGCGGTTGTTGTTTTTTGGAATAGT
TTCAATTTTCGGACTGTCCGCTTTGATTTCAGTTTCTTGGCTTATTCAAAAAGCAAAGTAAAGCCAAAAA
AGCGAGATGGCAATACCAAATGCGGCAAAACGGTAGTGGAAGGAAAGGGGTGCGGGGCAGCGGAAGGAAG
GGTGGGGCGGGGCGTGGCGGGGTCTGTGGCTGGGCGCGACGTCACCGACGTTGGAGCCACTCCTTTGACC
ATGTGTGCGTGTGTGTATTATTCGTGTCTCGCCACTCGCCGGTTGTTTTTTTCTTTTTATCTCGCTCTCT
CTAGCGCCATCTCGTACGCATGCTCAACGCACCGCATGTTGCCGTGTCCTTTATGCGTCATTTTGGCTCG
AAATAGGCAATTATTTAAACAAAGATTAGTCAACGAAAACGCTAAAATAAATAAGTCTACAATATGGTTA
CTTATTGCCATGTGTGTGCAGCCAACGATAGCAACAAAAGCAACAACACAGTGGCTTTCCCTCTTTCACT
TTTTGTTTGCAAGCGCGTGCGAGCAAGACGGCACGACCGGCAAACGCAATTACGCTGACAAAGAGCAGAC
GAAGTTTTGGCCGAAAAACATCAAGGCGCCTGATACGAATGCATTTGCAATAACAATTGCGATATTTAAT
ATTGTTTATGAAGCTGTTTGACTTCAAAACACACAAAAAAAAAAATAAAACAAATTATTTGAAAGAGAAT
TAGGAATCGGACAGCTTATCGTTACGGGCTAACAGCACACCGAGACGAAATAGCTTACCTGACGTCACAG
CCTCTGGAAGAACTGCCGCCAAGCAGAGAGAGAGAGAAAAAGAGGGAGAGCAGCTTAGACCGCATGTGCT
TGTGTGTGAGGCGTCTCTCTCTTCGTCTCCTGTTTGCGCAAACGCATAGACTGCACTGAGAAAATCGATT
ACCTATTTTTTATGAATGAATATTTGCACTATTACTATTCAAAACTATTAAGATAGCAATCACATTCAAT
AGCCAAATACTATACCACCTGAGCGATGCAACGAAATGATCAATTTGAGCAAAAATGCTGCATATTTAGG
ACGGCATCATTATAGAAATGCTTCTTGCTGTGTACTTTTCTCTCGTCTGGCAGCTGTTTCGCCGTTATTG
TTAAAACCGGCTTAAGTTAGGTGTGTTTTCTACGACTAGTGATGCCCCTACTAGAAGATGTGTGTTGCAC
AAATGTCCCTGAATAACCAATTTGAAGTGCAGATAGCAGTAAACGTAAGCTAATATGAATATTATTTAAC
TGTAATGTTTTAATATCGCTGGACATTACTAATAAACCCACTATAAACACATGTACATATGTATGTTTTG
GCATACAATGAGTAGTTGGGGAAAAAATGTGTAAAAGCACCGTGACCATCACAGCATAAAGATAACCAGC
TGAAGTATCGAATATGAGTAACCCCCAAATTGAATCACATGCCGCAACTGATAGGACCCATGGAAGTACA
CTCTTCATGGCGATATACAAGACACACACAAGCACGAACACCCAGTTGCGGAGGAAATTCTCCGTAAATG
AAAACCCAATCGGCGAACAATTCATACCCATATATGGTAAAAGTTTTGAACGCGACTTGAGAGCGGAGAG
CATTGCGGCTGATAAGGTTTTAGCGCTAAGCGGGCTTTATAAAACGGGCTGCGGGACCAGTTTTCATATC
ACTACCGTTTGAGTTCTTGTGCTGTGTGGATACTCCTCCCGACACAAAGCCGCTCCATCAGCCAGCAGTC
GTCTAATCCAGAGACCCCGGATCGGGGTACCAACATGGACGCACAAACACGACGACGTGAGCGTCGCGCT
GAGAAACAAGCTCAATGGAAAGCTGCAAACGGTGGATCTCCTCCACATATGGCTTACCCATACGATGTTC
CAGATTACGCTCCTCCAAGCTTGAATTCTGCAGATATCCAGCACAGTGGCGGCCGCGCCAATACCGGTAA
AAATTCACCGACTGATTTACCGCCACTAAGTTTATCGTCGTCTACATGGAGTTTTAATCCAAACCAAAAT
TATCCGAGTCACAGTTGGTCTGACAATAGTCAACAATGTACCGCCACTTCGGAGCTTTGGACAAGCCCGC
TAAATAAATCATCGTCTCGAGGTCCCCCGCCAGGATTGACTGCCAATTCAAATAAATCTGCAAATAGTAA
TGCGTCAACGCCAACAACTATTACCGGAGGTGCGAATGGATGGTTACAGCCTCGAAGTGGCGGTGTTCAA
ACCACAAACACTAATTGGACAGGTGGTAACACCACTTGGGGCTCCAGTTGGTTGCTTTTGAAAAATCTAA
CAGCACAGATTGATGGTCCTACTTTGCGTACACTGTGTATGCAGCATGGGCCCCTTGTCAGCTTTCACCC
GTATTTGAACCAAGGAATTGCCTTATGTAAATATACTACTCGTGAGGAGGCGAACAAGGCGCAAATGGCG
TTAAACAACTGTGTCCTCGCCAACACCACAATATTTGCTGAATCTCCCAGCGAGAACGAGGTGCAAAGCA
TTATGCAGCACTTACCACAAACTCCTTCCTCTACAAGCTCTAGTGGAACTAGTGGTGGCAACGTCGGAGG
CGTCGGCACTTCAGCCAATAATGCAAACAGTGGTTCTGCAGCTTGTCTGTCCGGAAACAATAGCGGCAAC
GGAAACGGCAGCGCGAGCGGCGCCGGCAGCGGCAACAATGGCAACAGTAGCTGCAACAACAGTGCCGCCG
GGGGGGGCAGCAGCAGCAACAACACGATTACCACTGTAGCAAATTCGAATCTTGTTGGTTCTAGTGGCTC
TGTCTCAAATTCCTCTGGCGTTACTGCTAACTCTAGTACTGTTTCTGTAGTTAGTTGTACAGCGAGTGGG
AATTCCATAAATGGGGCAGGTACTGCAAACAGTTCTGGTTCAAAGAGTAGTGCAAACAATTTAGCTAGCG
GCCAGTCTAGCGCTTCTAACTTAACTAATAGCACCAATTCAACATGGCGACAAACTAGCCAAAACCAAGC
TCTTCAAAGTCAAAGCAGGCCATCAGGCAGAGAAGCTGACTTTGATTATATATCTCTCGTTTATTCCATT
GTTGATGATTAATCTAGAGGGCCCGCGGTTCGAAGGTAAGCCTATCCCTAACCCTCTCCTCGGTCTCGAT
TCTACGCGTACCGGTCATCATCACCATCACCATTGAGTTTAAACCCGCTGATCAGCCTCGACTGTGCCTT
CTAAGGCCTGAGCTCGCTGATCAGCCTCGATCGAGGATCCAGACATGATAAGATACATTGATGAGTTTGG
ACAAACCACAACTAGAATGCAGTGAAAAAAATGCTTTATTTGTGAAATTTGTGATGCTATTGCTTTATTT
GTAACCATTATAAGCTGCAATAAACAAGTTAACAACAACAATTGCATTCATTTTATGTTTCAGGTTCAGG
GGGAGGTGTGGGAGGTTTTTTAAAGCAAGTAAAACCTCTACAAATGTGGTATGGCTGATTATGATCAGTC
GACCGATGCCCTTGAGAGCCTTCAACCCAGTCAGCTCCTTCCGGTGGGCGCGGGGCATGACTATCGTCGC
CGCACTTATGACTGTCTTCTTTATCATGCAACTCGTAGGACAGGTGCCGGCAGCGCTCTGGGTCATTTTC
GGCGAGGACCGCTTTCGCTGGAGCGCGACGATGATCGGCCTGTCGCTTGCGGTATTCGGAATCTTGCACG
CCCTCGCTCAAGCCTTCGTCACTGGTCCCGCCACCAAACGTTTCGGCGAGAAGCAGGCCATTATCGCCGG
CATGGCGGCCGACGCGCTGGGCTACGTCTTGCTGGCGTTCGCGACGCGAGGCTGGATGGCCTTCCCCATT
ATGATTCTTCTCGCTTCCGGCGGCATCGGGATGCCCGCGTTGCAGGCCATGCTGTCCAGGCAGGTAGATG
ACGACCATCAGGGACAGCTTCAAGGATCGCTCGCGGCTCTTACCAGCCAGCAAAAGGCCAGGAACCGTAA
AAAGGCCGCGTTGCTGGCGTTTTTCCATAGGCTCCGCCCCCCTGACGAGCATCACAAAAATCGACGCTCA
AGTCAGAGGTGGCGAAACCCGACAGGACTATAAAGATACCAGGCGTTTCCCCCTGGAAGCTCCCTCGTGC
GCTCTCCTGTTCCGACCCTGCCGCTTACCGGATACCTGTCCGCCTTTCTCCCTTCGGGAAGCGTGGCGCT
TTCTCAATGCTCACGCTGTAGGTATCTCAGTTCGGTGTAGGTCGTTCGCTCCAAGCTGGGCTGTGTGCAC
GAACCCCCCGTTCAGCCCGACCGCTGCGCCTTATCCGGTAACTATCGTCTTGAGTCCAACCCGGTAAGAC
ACGACTTATCGCCACTGGCAGCAGCCACTGGTAACAGGATTAGCAGAGCGAGGTATGTAGGCGGTGCTAC
AGAGTTCTTGAAGTGGTGGCCTAACTACGGCTACACTAGAAGGACAGTATTTGGTATCTGCGCTCTGCTG
AAGCCAGTTACCTTCGGAAAAAGAGTTGGTAGCTCTTGATCCGGCAAACAAACCACCGCTGGTAGCGGTG
GTTTTTTTGTTTGCAAGCAGCAGATTACGCGCAGAAAAAAAGGATCTCAAGAAGATCCTTTGATCTTTTC
TACGGGGTCTGACGCTCAGTGGAACGAAAACTCACGTTAAGGGATTTTGGTCATGAGATTATCAAAAAGG
ATCTTCACCTAGATCCTTTTAAATTAAAAATGAAGTTTTAAATCAATCTAAAGTATATATGAGTAAACTT
GGTCTGACAGTTACCAATGCTTAATCAGTGAGGCACCTATCTCAGCGATCTGTCTATTTCGTTCATCCAT
AGTTGCCTGACTCCCCGTCGTGTAGATAACTACGATACGGGAGGGCTTACCATCTGGCCCCAGTGCTGCA
ATGATACCGCGAGACCCACGCTCACCGGCTCCAGATTTATCAGCAATAAACCAGCCAGCCGGAAGGGCCG
AGCGCAGAAGTGGTCCTGCAACTTTATCCGCCTCCATCCAGTCTATTAATTGTTGCCGGGAAGCTAGAGT
AAGTAGTTCGCCAGTTAATAGTTTGCGCAACGTTGTTGCCATTGCTGCAGGCATCGTGGTGTCACGCTCG
TCGTTTGGTATGGCTTCATTCAGCTCCGGTTCCCAACGATCAAGGCGAGTTACATGATCCCCCATGTTGT
GCAAAAAAGCGGTTAGCTCCTTCGGTCCTCCGATCGTTGTCAGAAGTAAGTTG
